Addgene plasmid #229423: FLAG-MARK2-GK-CR
Purpose: Lentiviral or overpexression of cDNA
Depositing lab: Christopher Vakoc. Depositing organization: Cold Spring Harbor Laboratory. Publication: MARK2/MARK3 kinases are catalytic co-dependencies of YAP/TAZ in human cancer. Klingbeil O, Skopelitis D, Tonelli C, Yoshimoto T, Alpsoy A, Panepinto MC, Minicozzi F, Merrill JR, Cafiero AM, Aggarwal D, Russo S, Ha T, Demerdash OE, Wee TL, Spector DL, Lyons SK, Tuveson DA, Cifani P, Vakoc CR. Cancer Discov. 2024 Jul 26. doi: 10.1158/2159-8290.CD-23-1529. PubMed 39058094.
Backbone
  Vector backbone: LentiVi
  Vector type: Mammalian Expression, Lentiviral
  Selectable markers: Blasticidin
Growth in bacteria
  Bacterial resistance: Ampicillin, 100 μg/mL
  Growth temperature: 37°C
  Growth strain: NEB Stable
  Copy number: High Copy
Gene/Insert
  Gene/Insert name: MARK2-GK-CR
  Species: H. sapiens (human)
  Insert size (bp): 2199
  Mutation: Gatekeeper mutation M129G; silent mutation CRISPR resistant
  Entrez Gene: MARK2 (a.k.a. EMK-1, EMK1, PAR-1, Par-1b, Par1b)
  Promoter: EFS
  Tag / fusion protein: FLAG (N terminal on insert)
  Cloning method: Gibson Cloning
Terms and licenses: Academic/Nonprofit Terms; Industry Terms: Not Available to Industry
How to cite: FLAG-MARK2-GK-CR was a gift from Christopher Vakoc (Addgene plasmid # 229423 ; http://n2t.net/addgene:229423 ; RRID:Addgene_229423)
