[The description below was written by a language model from this plasmid's Addgene catalogue record and pLannotate feature annotations shown in this document.]
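Description:
FLAG-MARK2-GK-CR is a third-generation-style, self-inactivating lentiviral expression plasmid (about 9.5 kb) built on the LentiVi backbone for stable or transient expression of a modified human MARK2 cDNA in mammalian cells. It is propagated in E. coli through a high-copy ColE1/pUC-type origin with ampicillin selection; an f1 origin, an SV40 origin and remnants of a lac/T7/T3 cloning region are also present in the backbone. The viral portion comprises an RSV promoter driving a truncated HIV-1 5' LTR, the Ψ packaging signal with a gag fragment, the RRE for Rev-dependent export of the genomic RNA, a cPPT/CTS, a WPRE to boost transcript levels, and a ΔU3 3' LTR followed by an SV40 polyadenylation signal. Because no viral structural genes are included, packaging functions have to be provided in trans.

The payload is a bicistronic cassette driven by the EFS (EF-1α core) promoter: N-terminally FLAG-tagged MARK2, then an EMCV IRES and the bsr blasticidin S deaminase gene, so that blasticidin resistance is translated from the same transcript as the kinase. The automated annotation matched the coding sequence to the rat Mark2 protein, but the catalogue entry records the insert as human. The insert carries two engineered changes: the M129G gatekeeper substitution, a type of mutation that generally enlarges the ATP-binding pocket so a kinase can accept bulky analog inhibitors, and silent changes that make the cDNA resistant to CRISPR targeting. The stated purpose is only lentiviral delivery or overexpression of the cDNA. However, the design fits rescue experiments in which endogenous MARK2 is knocked out and replaced by this allele, in keeping with the associated study of MARK2/MARK3 as dependencies of YAP/TAZ in human cancer.
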