Features (pLannotate 1.2.2; 27 found; start..end, strand, type, name):
      5..231     +  promoter       RSV promoter: Rous sarcoma virus enhancer/promoter
    232..412     +  LTR            5' LTR (truncated): truncated 5' long terminal repeat (LTR) from HIV-1
    459..584     +  misc_feature   HIV-1 Ψ: packaging signal of human immunodeficiency virus type 1
    568..931     +  CDS            HIV-1 gag (fragment): gag protein from human immunodeficiency virus 1; gag
   1077..1310    +  misc_feature   RRE: The Rev response element (RRE) of HIV-1 allows for Rev-dependent mRNA export from the nucleus to the cytoplasm.
   1687..1713    +  CDS            Rev (fragment): human immunodeficiency virus 1 (HIV-1) Rev protein; rev; enhances nuclear export of unspliced and incompletely spliced viral mRNAs
   1723..1840    +  misc_feature   cPPT/CTS: central polypurine tract and central termination sequence of HIV-1
   1909..2120    +  promoter       EF-1α core promoter: core promoter for human elongation factor EF-1α
   2173..4344    +  CDS            Mark2: MARK2_RAT - Experimental evidence at protein level: Swiss-Prot protein existence level 1. Serine/threonine-protein kinase. Involved in cell polarity and microtubule dynamics regulation. Phosphorylates CRTC2/TORC2, DCX, HDAC7, KIF13B, MAP2, MAP4 and RAB11FIP2. Phosphorylates the microtubule-associated protein MAPT/TAU. Plays a key role in cell polarity by phosphorylating the microtubule-associated proteins MAP2, MAP4 and MAPT/TAU at KXGS motifs, causing detachment from microtubules, and their disassembly. Regulates epithelial cell polarity by phosphorylating RAB11FIP2. Involved in the regulatio
   4468..4930    +  misc_feature   IRES: internal ribosome entry site (IRES) of the encephalomyocarditis virus (EMCV)
   4944..5363    +  CDS            bsr: BSR_BACCE - Experimental evidence at protein level: Swiss-Prot protein existence level 1. Catalyzes the deamination of the cytosine moiety of the antibiotics blasticidin S, cytomycin and acetylblasticidin S. From Bacillus cereus.
   5382..5970    +  misc_feature   WPRE: woodchuck hepatitis virus posttranscriptional regulatory element
   6021..6040    +  misc_feature   cPPT/CTS (fragment): central polypurine tract and central termination sequence of HIV-1
   6042..6275    +  LTR            3' LTR (ΔU3): self-inactivating 3' long terminal repeat (LTR) from HIV-1
   6353..6474    +  polyA_signal   SV40 poly(A) signal: SV40 polyadenylation signal
   6514..6649    +  rep_origin     SV40 ori: SV40 origin of replication
   6670..6688    -  promoter       T7 promoter: promoter for bacteriophage T7 RNA polymerase
   6696..6851    +  CDS            lacZα (fragment): LacZα fragment of β-galactosidase; lacZ fragment
   6856..7284    +  rep_origin     f1 ori (sequence partly withheld): f1 bacteriophage origin of replication; arrow indicates direction of (+) strand synthesis
   7337..7441    +  promoter       AmpR promoter: bla
   7442..8302    +  CDS            AmpR: β-lactamase; bla; confers resistance to ampicillin, carbenicillin, and related antibiotics
   8473..9061    +  rep_origin     ori: high-copy-number ColE1/pMB1/pBR322/pUC origin of replication
   9244..9336    +  CDS            lacI (fragment): lac repressor; lacI; The lac repressor binds to the lac operator to inhibit transcription in E. coli. This inhibition can be relieved by adding lactose or isopropyl-β-D-thiogalactopyranoside (IPTG).
   9349..9370    +  protein_bind   CAP binding site: CAP binding activates transcription in the presence of cAMP. E. coli catabolite activator protein
   9385..9415    +  promoter       lac promoter: promoter for the E. coli lac operon
   9423..9439    +  protein_bind   lac operator: The lac repressor binds to the lac operator to inhibit transcription in E. coli. This inhibition can be relieved by adding lactose or isopropyl-β-D-thiogalactopyranoside (IPTG). lac repressor encoded by lacI
   9484..9502    +  promoter       T3 promoter: promoter for bacteriophage T3 RNA polymerase
>Addgene plasmid #229423 | FLAG-MARK2-GK-CR | addgene full sequence | sequence record 456615 | Addgene NGS Result
TTAATGTAGTCTTATGCAATACTCTTGTAGTCTTGCAACATGGTAACGATGAGTTAGCAACATGCCTTAC
AAGGAGAGAAAAAGCACCGTGCATGCCGATTGGTGGAAGTAAGGTGGTACGATCGTGCCTTATTAGGAAG
GCAACAGACGGGTCTGACATGGATTGGACGAACCACTGAATTGCCGCATTGCAGAGATATTGTATTTAAG
TGCCTAGCTCGATACATAAACGGGTCTCTCTGGTTAGACCAGATCTGAGCCTGGGAGCTCTCTGGCTAAC
TAGGGAACCCACTGCTTAAGCCTCAATAAAGCTTGCCTTGAGTGCTTCAAGTAGTGTGTGCCCGTCTGTT
GTGTGACTCTGGTAACTAGAGATCCCTCAGACCCTTTTAGTCAGTGTGGAAAATCTCTAGCAGTGGCGCC
CGAACAGGGACTTGAAAGCGAAAGGGAAACCAGAGGAGCTCTCTCGACGCAGGACTCGGCTTGCTGAAGC
GCGCACGGCAAGAGGCGAGGGGCGGCGACTGGTGAGTACGCCAAAAATTTTGACTAGCGGAGGCTAGAAG
GAGAGAGATGGGTGCGAGAGCGTCAGTATTAAGCGGGGGAGAATTAGATCGCGATGGGAAAAAATTCGGT
TAAGGCCAGGGGGAAAGAAAAAATATAAATTAAAACATATAGTATGGGCAAGCAGGGAGCTAGAACGATT
CGCAGTTAATCCTGGCCTGTTAGAAACATCAGAAGGCTGTAGACAAATACTGGGACAGCTACAACCATCC
CTTCAGACAGGATCAGAAGAACTTAGATCATTATATAATACAGTAGCAACCCTCTATTGTGTGCATCAAA
GGATAGAGATAAAAGACACCAAGGAAGCTTTAGACAAGATAGAGGAAGAGCAAAACAAAAGTAAGACCAC
CGCACAGCAAGCGGCCGCTGATCTTCAGACCTGGAGGAGGAGATATGAGGGACAATTGGAGAAGTGAATT
ATATAAATATAAAGTAGTAAAAATTGAACCATTAGGAGTAGCACCCACCAAGGCAAAGAGAAGAGTGGTG
CAGAGAGAAAAAAGAGCAGTGGGAATAGGAGCTTTGTTCCTTGGGTTCTTGGGAGCAGCAGGAAGCACTA
TGGGCGCAGCGTCAATGACGCTGACGGTACAGGCCAGACAATTATTGTCTGGTATAGTGCAGCAGCAGAA
CAATTTGCTGAGGGCTATTGAGGCGCAACAGCATCTGTTGCAACTCACAGTCTGGGGCATCAAGCAGCTC
CAGGCAAGAATCCTGGCTGTGGAAAGATACCTAAAGGATCAACAGCTCCTGGGGATTTGGGGTTGCTCTG
GAAAACTCATTTGCACCACTGCTGTGCCTTGGAATGCTAGTTGGAGTAATAAATCTCTGGAACAGATTTG
GAATCACACGACCTGGATGGAGTGGGACAGAGAAATTAACAATTACACAAGCTTAATACACTCCTTAATT
GAAGAATCGCAAAACCAGCAAGAAAAGAATGAACAAGAATTATTGGAATTAGATAAATGGGCAAGTTTGT
GGAATTGGTTTAACATAACAAATTGGCTGTGGTATATAAAATTATTCATAATGATAGTAGGAGGCTTGGT
AGGTTTAAGAATAGTTTTTGCTGTACTTTCTATAGTGAATAGAGTTAGGCAGGGATATTCACCATTATCG
TTTCAGACCCACCTCCCAACCCCGAGGGGACCCAGACCACAATTTTAAAAGAAAAGGGGGGATTGGGGGG
TACAGTGCAGGGGAAAGAATAGTAGACATAATAGCAACAGACATACAAACTAAAGAATTACAAAAACAAA
TTACAAAAATTCAAAATTTTCGGGTTTATTACAGGGACAGCAGAGATCCACTTTGGCGCCGGCTCGAGTG
GCTCCGGTGCCCGTCAGTGGGCAGAGCGCACATCGCCCACAGTCCCCGAGAAGTTGGGGGGAGGGGTCGG
CAATTGAACCGGTGCCTAGAGAAGGTGGCGCGGGGTAAACTGGGAAAGTGATGTCGTGTACTGGCTCCGC
CTTTTTCCCGAGGGTGGGGGAGAACCGTATATAAGTGCAGTAGTCGCCGTGAACGTTCTTTTTCGCAACG
GGTTTGCCGCCAGAACACAGGTGTCGTGACGCGGGATCCGCCACCATGGATTACAAAGACGATGACGATA
AGATGTCCAGCGCTCGGACCCCCCTACCCACGCTGAACGAGAGGGACACGGAGCAGCCCACCTTGGGACA
CCTTGACTCCAAGCCCAGCAGTAAGTCCAACATGATTCGGGGCCGCAACTCAGCCACCTCTGCTGATGAG
CAGCCCCACATTGGAAACTACCGGCTCCTCAAGACCATTGGCAAGGGTAATTTTGCCAAGGTGAAGTTGG
CCCGACACATCCTGACTGGGAAAGAGGTAGCTGTGAAGATCATTGACAAGACTCAACTGAACTCCTCCAG
CCTCCAGAAACTATTCCGCGAAGTAAGAATAATGAAGGTTTTGAATCATCCCAACATAGTTAAATTATTT
GAAGTGATTGAGACTGAGAAAACGCTCTACCTTGTCGGTGAGTACGCTAGTGGCGGAGAGGTATTTGATT
ACCTAGTGGCTCATGGCAGGATGAAAGAAAAAGAGGCTCGAGCCAAATTCCGCCAGATAGTGTCTGCTGT
GCAGTACTGTCACCAGAAGTTTATTGTCCATAGAGACTTAAAGGCAGAAAACCTGCTCTTGGATGCTGAT
ATGAACATCAAGATTGCAGACTTTGGCTTCAGCAATGAATTCACCTTTGGGAACAAGCTGGACACCTTCT
GTGGCAGTCCCCCTTATGCTGCCCCAGAACTCTTCCAGGGCAAAAAATATGATGGACCCGAGGTGGATGT
GTGGAGCCTAGGAGTTATCCTCTATACACTGGTCAGCGGATCCCTGCCTTTTGATGGACAGAACCTCAAG
GAGCTGCGGGAACGGGTACTGAGAGGAAAATACCGTATTCCATTCTACATGTCCACGGACTGTGAAAACC
TGCTTAAGAAATTTCTCATTCTTAATCCCAGCAAGAGAGGCACTTTAGAGCAAATCATGAAAGATCGATG
GATGAATGTGGGTCACGAAGATGATGAACTAAAGCCTTACGTGGAGCCACTCCCTGACTACAAGGACCCC
CGGCGGACAGAGCTGATGGTGTCCATGGGTTATACACGGGAAGAGATCCAGGACTCGCTGGTGGGCCAGA
GATACAACGAGGTGATGGCCACCTATCTGCTCCTGGGCTACAAGAGCTCCGAGCTGGAAGGCGACACCAT
CACCCTGAAACCCCGGCCTTCAGCTGATCTGACCAATAGCAGCGCCCCATCCCCATCCCACAAGGTACAG
CGCAGCGTGTCGGCCAATCCCAAGCAGCGGCGCTTCAGCGACCAGGCTGGTCCTGCCATTCCCACCTCTA
ATTCTTACTCTAAGAAGACTCAGAGTAACAACGCAGAAAATAAGCGGCCTGAGGAGGACCGGGAGTCAGG
GCGGAAAGCCAGCAGCACAGCCAAGGTGCCTGCCAGCCCCCTGCCCGGTCTGGAGAGGAAGAAGACCACC
CCAACCCCCTCCACGAACAGCGTCCTCTCCACCAGCACAAATCGAAGCAGGAATTCCCCACTTTTGGAGC
GGGCCAGCCTCGGCCAGGCCTCCATCCAGAATGGCAAAGACAGCACAGCCCCCCAGCGTGTCCCTGTTGC
CTCCCCATCCGCCCACAACATCAGCAGCAGTGGTGGAGCCCCAGACCGAACTAACTTCCCCCGGGGTGTG
TCCAGCCGAAGCACCTTCCATGCTGGGCAGCTCCGACAGGTGCGGGACCAGCAGAATTTGCCCTACGGTG
TGACCCCAGCCTCTCCCTCTGGCCACAGCCAGGGCCGGCGGGGGGCCTCTGGGAGCATCTTCAGCAAGTT
CACCTCCAAGTTTGTACGCAGGAACCTGAATGAACCTGAAAGCAAAGACCGAGTGGAGACGCTCAGACCT
CACGTGGTGGGCAGTGGCGGCAACGACAAAGAAAAGGAAGAATTTCGGGAGGCCAAGCCCCGCTCCCTCC
GCTTCACGTGGAGTATGAAGACCACGAGCTCCATGGAGCCCAACGAGATGATGCGGGAGATCCGCAAGGT
GCTGGACGCGAACAGCTGCCAGAGCGAGCTGCATGAGAAGTACATGCTGCTGTGCATGCACGGCACGCCG
GGCCACGAGGACTTCGTGCAGTGGGAGATGGAGGTGTGCAAACTGCCGCGGCTCTCTCTCAACGGGGTTC
GATTTAAGCGGATATCGGGCACCTCCATGGCCTTCAAAAACATTGCCTCCAAAATAGCCAACGAGCTGAA
GCTTTGAGCAATTCCGCCCCTCTCCCTCCCCCCCCCCTAACGTTACTGGCCGAAGCCGCTTGGAATAAGG
CCGGTGTGCGTTTGTCTATATGTTATTTTCCACCATATTGCCGTCTTTTGGCAATGTGAGGGCCCGGAAA
CCTGGCCCTGTCTTCTTGACGAGCATTCCTAGGGGTCTTTCCCCTCTCGCCAAAGGAATGCAAGGTCTGT
TGAATGTCGTGAAGGAAGCAGTTCCTCTGGAAGCTTCTTGAAGACAAACAACGTCTGTAGCGACCCTTTG
CAGGCAGCGGAACCCCCCACCTGGCGACAGGTGCCTCTGCGGCCAAAAGCCACGTGTATAAGATACACCT
GCAAAGGCGGCACAACCCCAGTGCCACGTTGTGAGTTGGATAGTTGTGGAAAGAGTCAAATGGCTCTCCT
CAAGCGTATTCAACAAGGGGCTGAAGGATGCCCAGAAGGTACCCCATTGTATGGGATCTGATCTGGGGCC
TCGGTGCACATGCTTTACATGTGTTTAGTCGAGGTTAAAAAAACGTCTAGGCCCCCCGAACCACGGGGAC
GTGGTTTTCCTTTGAAAAACACGATGATAATATGGCCACAACCATGAAGACCTTCAACATCTCTCAGCAG
GACCTTGAGCTGGTGGAAGTTGCCACTGAGAAAATCACCATGCTCTATGAGGACAACAAGCACCATGTTG
GTGCTGCCATCAGGACCAAGACAGGAGAAATCATCTCTGCTGTCCACATTGAAGCCTACATTGGCAGGGT
CACTGTGTGTGCAGAGGCCATTGCCATTGGGTCTGCAGTCTCCAATGGGCAGAAGGACTTTGACACCATT
GTGGCTGTGAGGCACCCCTACAGTGATGAGGTGGACAGGTCCATCAGAGTGGTGTCCCCCTGTGGCATGT
GCAGGGAGCTCATCTCAGACTATGCCCCTGATTGCTTTGTTCTGATTGAGATGAATGGCAAGCTGGTCAA
GACAACCATTGAGGAGCTGATTCCACTGAAATACACCAGAAACTAAACGCGTTAAGTCGACAATCAACCT
CTGGATTACAAAATTTGTGAAAGATTGACTGGTATTCTTAACTATGTTGCTCCTTTTACGCTATGTGGAT
ACGCTGCTTTAATGCCTTTGTATCATGCTATTGCTTCCCGTATGGCTTTCATTTTCTCCTCCTTGTATAA
ATCCTGGTTGCTGTCTCTTTATGAGGAGTTGTGGCCCGTTGTCAGGCAACGTGGCGTGGTGTGCACTGTG
TTTGCTGACGCAACCCCCACTGGTTGGGGCATTGCCACCACCTGTCAGCTCCTTTCCGGGACTTTCGCTT
TCCCCCTCCCTATTGCCACGGCGGAACTCATCGCCGCCTGCCTTGCCCGCTGCTGGACAGGGGCTCGGCT
GTTGGGCACTGACAATTCCGTGGTGTTGTCGGGGAAATCATCGTCCTTTCCTTGGCTGCTCGCCTGTGTT
GCCACCTGGATTCTGCGCGGGACGTCCTTCTGCTACGTCCCTTCGGCCCTCAATCCAGCGGACCTTCCTT
CCCGCGGCCTGCTGCCGGCTCTGCGGCCTCTTCCGCGTCTTCGCCTTCGCCCTCAGACGAGTCGGATCTC
CCTTTGGGCCGCCTCCCCGCGTCGACTTTAAGACCAATGACTTACAAGGCAGCTGTAGATCTTAGCCACT
TTTTAAAAGAAAAGGGGGGACTGGAAGGGCTAATTCACTCCCAACGAAGACAAGATCTGCTTTTTGCTTG
TACTGGGTCTCTCTGGTTAGACCAGATCTGAGCCTGGGAGCTCTCTGGCTAACTAGGGAACCCACTGCTT
AAGCCTCAATAAAGCTTGCCTTGAGTGCTTCAAGTAGTGTGTGCCCGTCTGTTGTGTGACTCTGGTAACT
AGAGATCCCTCAGACCCTTTTAGTCAGTGTGGAAAATCTCTAGCAGTACGTATAGTAGTTCATGTCATCT
TATTATTCAGTATTTATAACTTGCAAAGAAATGAATATCAGAGAGTGAGAGGAACTTGTTTATTGCAGCT
TATAATGGTTACAAATAAAGCAATAGCATCACAAATTTCACAAATAAAGCATTTTTTTCACTGCATTCTA
GTTGTGGTTTGTCCAAACTCATCAATGTATCTTATCATGTCTGGCTCTAGCTATCCCGCCCCTAACTCCG
CCCATCCCGCCCCTAACTCCGCCCAGTTCCGCCCATTCTCCGCCCCATGGCTGACTAATTTTTTTTATTT
ATGCAGAGGCCGAGGCCGCCTCGGCCTCTGAGCTATTCCAGAAGTAGTGAGGAGGCTTTTTTGGAGGCCT
AGGGACGTACCCAATTCGCCCTATAGTGAGTCGTATTACGCGCGCTCACTGGCCGTCGTTTTACAACGTC
GTGACTGGGAAAACCCTGGCGTTACCCAACTTAATCGCCTTGCAGCACATCCCCCTTTCGCCAGCTGGCG
TAATAGCGAAGAGGCCCGCACCGATCGCCCTTCCCAACAGTTGCGCAGCCTGAATGGCGAATGGG
[124 nt withheld, positions 6856-6979]
C
[91 nt withheld, positions 6981-7071]
A
[49 nt withheld, positions 7073-7121]
CCTTTGACGTTGGAGTCCACGTTCTTT
[37 nt withheld, positions 7149-7185]
ACCCTATCTCGGTCTATTCTTTTGATTTATAAGGGATTTTGCCGATTTCGGCCTATTGGTTAAAAAATGA
GCTGATTTAACAAAAATTTAACGCGAATTTTAACAAAATATTAACGCTTACAATTTAGGTGGCACTTTTC
GGGGAAATGTGCGCGGAACCCCTATTTGTTTATTTTTCTAAATACATTCAAATATGTATCCGCTCATGAG
ACAATAACCCTGATAAATGCTTCAATAATATTGAAAAAGGAAGAGTATGAGTATTCAACATTTCCGTGTC
GCCCTTATTCCCTTTTTTGCGGCATTTTGCCTTCCTGTTTTTGCTCACCCAGAAACGCTGGTGAAAGTAA
AAGATGCTGAAGATCAGTTGGGTGCACGAGTGGGTTACATCGAACTGGATCTCAACAGCGGTAAGATCCT
TGAGAGTTTTCGCCCCGAAGAACGTTTTCCAATGATGAGCACTTTTAAAGTTCTGCTATGTGGCGCGGTA
TTATCCCGTATTGACGCCGGGCAAGAGCAACTCGGTCGCCGCATACACTATTCTCAGAATGACTTGGTTG
AGTACTCACCAGTCACAGAAAAGCATCTTACGGATGGCATGACAGTAAGAGAATTATGCAGTGCTGCCAT
AACCATGAGTGATAACACTGCGGCCAACTTACTTCTGACAACGATCGGAGGACCGAAGGAGCTAACCGCT
TTTTTGCACAACATGGGGGATCATGTAACTCGCCTTGATCGTTGGGAACCGGAGCTGAATGAAGCCATAC
CAAACGACGAGCGTGACACCACGATGCCTGTAGCAATGGCAACAACGTTGCGCAAACTATTAACTGGCGA
ACTACTTACTCTAGCTTCCCGGCAACAATTAATAGACTGGATGGAGGCGGATAAAGTTGCAGGACCACTT
CTGCGCTCGGCCCTTCCGGCTGGCTGGTTTATTGCTGATAAATCTGGAGCCGGTGAGCGTGGGTCTCGCG
GTATCATTGCAGCACTGGGGCCAGATGGTAAGCCCTCCCGTATCGTAGTTATCTACACGACGGGGAGTCA
GGCAACTATGGATGAACGAAATAGACAGATCGCTGAGATAGGTGCCTCACTGATTAAGCATTGGTAACTG
TCAGACCAAGTTTACTCATATATACTTTAGATTGATTTAAAACTTCATTTTTAATTTAAAAGGATCTAGG
TGAAGATCCTTTTTGATAATCTCATGACCAAAATCCCTTAACGTGAGTTTTCGTTCCACTGAGCGTCAGA
CCCCGTAGAAAAGATCAAAGGATCTTCTTGAGATCCTTTTTTTCTGCGCGTAATCTGCTGCTTGCAAACA
AAAAAACCACCGCTACCAGCGGTGGTTTGTTTGCCGGATCAAGAGCTACCAACTCTTTTTCCGAAGGTAA
CTGGCTTCAGCAGAGCGCAGATACCAAATACTGTTCTTCTAGTGTAGCCGTAGTTAGGCCACCACTTCAA
GAACTCTGTAGCACCGCCTACATACCTCGCTCTGCTAATCCTGTTACCAGTGGCTGCTGCCAGTGGCGAT
AAGTCGTGTCTTACCGGGTTGGACTCAAGACGATAGTTACCGGATAAGGCGCAGCGGTCGGGCTGAACGG
GGGGTTCGTGCACACAGCCCAGCTTGGAGCGAACGACCTACACCGAACTGAGATACCTACAGCGTGAGCT
ATGAGAAAGCGCCACGCTTCCCGAAGGGAGAAAGGCGGACAGGTATCCGGTAAGCGGCAGGGTCGGAACA
GGAGAGCGCACGAGGGAGCTTCCAGGGGGAAACGCCTGGTATCTTTATAGTCCTGTCGGGTTTCGCCACC
TCTGACTTGAGCGTCGATTTTTGTGATGCTCGTCAGGGGGGCGGAGCCTATGGAAAAACGCCAGCAACGC
GGCCTTTTTACGGTTCCTGGCCTTTTGCTGGCCTTTTGCTCACATGTTCTTTCCTGCGTTATCCCCTGAT
TCTGTGGATAACCGTATTACCGCCTTTGAGTGAGCTGATACCGCTCGCCGCAGCCGAACGACCGAGCGCA
GCGAGTCAGTGAGCGAGGAAGCGGAAGAGCGCCCAATACGCAAACCGCCTCTCCCCGCGCGTTGGCCGAT
TCATTAATGCAGCTGGCACGACAGGTTTCCCGACTGGAAAGCGGGCAGTGAGCGCAACGCAATTAATGTG
AGTTAGCTCACTCATTAGGCACCCCAGGCTTTACACTTTATGCTTCCGGCTCGTATGTTGTGTGGAATTG
TGAGCGGATAACAATTTCACACAGGAAACAGCTATGACCATGATTACGCCAAGCGCGCAATTAACCCTCA
CTAAAGGGAACAAAAGCTGGAGCTGCAAGC
